>Addgene plasmid #194292 | p3E-DrCavin1b | addgene full sequence | sequence record 380042 | Addgene NGS Result
CAGTATTATGTAGTCTGTTTTTTATGCAAAATCTAATTTAATATATTGATATTTATATCATTTTACGTTT
CTCGTTCAACTTTCTTGTACAAAGTGGTGGAGGTCATTGAAGATAGTCGTTTGCATCTTGAAGTACCCGA
ACTGCGGAAGTCATTGACGGAGATAAGCGAGGATGAAATCAATCTCCCAGTCTCTGACGATGAGGACGAG
GCTACAGCTGAAAATAAAGCCAAAGATGCAGCGGAAAAGGAAGAAGCTGGCGAGGGCGGCGAGATGAACG
GGGTAATGGTCCTCACATTGCTTGATAAAATTATCGGTGCAGTGGATCAGATTCAACAAACACAGGCTGG
CCTTGAAGCTCGTCAGCGAGACATGGAGCGATCCGTAACCGGCATCCAGGGAGAGCTGACGAAGCTTAGT
AAGTCTCATACAACTACTGCGAACACTGTAAACAAAATGTTGGAGAAGGTGCGTAAAGTAAGTGTGAACG
TGAAATCCGTCCGGGGGAACCTGGAAAAACAAGCAGGCCAAATTAAGCGCCTGGAGAGTAATGAGAATGA
ACTCTTGAAACGACGCAATTTTAAGGTGATGATATACCAGGACGAGGTCAAGGTAGGATCAAAGGTGAAT
GTTGCAAAGAGCATGAAGTACCCTGAGCCTGTAGAGGGAGAGGCCGAAGGAGAGTTGAAAGCGGCGGCGG
AGGAGGGAGGAGAGGACAAAGAAAAGGTGAATCTGGACCTGTCCAGTGATGAAGAGGAAGTCGAGATAGA
GGAGACAATCGAGGAATCCCGAGCGGAACGAATCAAACGATCTAGCCTGCAGAGAGTACAGAACATCAAG
ACTGTTTTCTCTAAAGGGAACATGGAGAAGACAAAGCAGAAAACGAAGGAAAACTTGGAGAAGACAAAAC
AGAAGACGAAGGAAAACCTCGAAAAAACGCGGATGCGCACCAAGGAGAACCTTGAGAAGACCCGTCAGAA
AACCAAGGAAAACCTTGAGAAAACGAAGCAAAAAACGCGGGAAAATCTGGAAAAGACAAGACACAATATT
GAAAAGAAGATGGGTAAGCTGGGCACTAGGATGTCAGTCAATCCAGAGCGTAAGGAGAAGATGAAAACAA
GCCAGAAAAAGGTCATGAAGAGTTTCACTCCCGATCATACCATTTACGCGCGCTCCAAGACTGCGGTGTA
CAAGGTCCCTCCCTTCACCTTTCACGTCAAGAAGATCCGTGAGGGTGAGGTCGAGATTCAGGGGACGGAA
ATGGTGGAAGTGGTAGGGGACACCGAGGAGGTTGAAAACGCGGTAATGGAGGGGGAGGAGGATGCTGAGA
TGGAAATGGAGGCGGGCGAGATGGTCGAGGAAGACGAAGACGAGACTGAGGACTCACCTGAAATGCGCGC
ACTTCTTGAGAAGGGAGATGAATTGGTATTGGTAGAGGACCATGACAGAGATTCTGACTAGCAACTTTAT
TATACAAAGTTGGCATTATAAAAAAGCATTGCTTATCAATTTGTTGCAACGAACAGGTCACTATCAGTCA
AAATAAAATCATTATTTGGAGCTCCATGGTAGCGTTAACGCGGCCGCGATATCCCCTATAGTGAGTCGTA
TTACATGGTCATAGCTGTTTCCTGGCAGCTCTGGCCCGTGTCTCAAAATCTCTGATGTTACATTGCACAA
GATAAAAATATATCATCATGAACAATAAAACTGTCTGCTTACATAAACAGTAATACAAGGGGTGTTATGA
GCCATATTCAACGGGAAACGTCGAGGCCGCGATTAAATTCCAACATGGATGCTGATTTATATGGGTATAA
ATGGGCTCGCGATAATGTCGGGCAATCAGGTGCGACAATCTATCGCTTGTATGGGAAGCCCGATGCGCCA
GAGTTGTTTCTGAAACATGGCAAAGGTAGCGTTGCCAATGATGTTACAGATGAGATGGTCAGACTAAACT
GGCTGACGGAATTTATGCCTCTTCCGACCATCAAGCATTTTATCCGTACTCCTGATGATGCATGGTTACT
CACCACTGCGATCCCCGGAAAAACAGCATTCCAGGTATTAGAAGAATATCCTGATTCAGGTGAAAATATT
GTTGATGCGCTGGCAGTGTTCCTGCGCCGGTTGCATTCGATTCCTGTTTGTAATTGTCCTTTTAACAGCG
ATCGCGTATTTCGTCTCGCTCAGGCGCAATCACGAATGAATAACGGTTTGGTTGATGCGAGTGATTTTGA
TGACGAGCGTAATGGCTGGCCTGTTGAACAAGTCTGGAAAGAAATGCATAAACTTTTGCCATTCTCACCG
GATTCAGTCGTCACTCATGGTGATTTCTCACTTGATAACCTTATTTTTGACGAGGGGAAATTAATAGGTT
GTATTGATGTTGGACGAGTCGGAATCGCAGACCGATACCAGGATCTTGCCATCCTATGGAACTGCCTCGG
TGAGTTTTCTCCTTCATTACAGAAACGGCTTTTTCAAAAATATGGTATTGATAATCCTGATATGAATAAA
TTGCAGTTTCATTTGATGCTCGATGAGTTTTTCTAATCAGAATTGGTTAATTGGTTGTAACACTGGCAGA
GCATTACGCTGACTTGACGGGACGGCGCAAGCTCATGACCAAAATCCCTTAACGTGAGTTACGCGTCGTT
CCACTGAGCGTCAGACCCCGTAGAAAAGATCAAAGGATCTTCTTGAGATCCTTTTTTTCTGCGCGTAATC
TGCTGCTTGCAAACAAAAAAACCACCGCTACCAGCGGTGGTTTGTTTGCCGGATCAAGAGCTACCAACTC
TTTTTCCGAAGGTAACTGGCTTCAGCAGAGCGCAGATACCAAATACTGTTCTTCTAGTGTAGCCGTAGTT
AGGCCACCACTTCAAGAACTCTGTAGCACCGCCTACATACCTCGCTCTGCTAATCCTGTTACCAGTGGCT
GCTGCCAGTGGCGATAAGTCGTGTCTTACCGGGTTGGACTCAAGACGATAGTTACCGGATAAGGCGCAGC
GGTCGGGCTGAACGGGGGGTTCGTGCACACAGCCCAGCTTGGAGCGAACGACCTACACCGAACTGAGATA
CCTACAGCGTGAGCTATGAGAAAGCGCCACGCTTCCCGAAGGGAGAAAGGCGGACAGGTATCCGGTAAGC
GGCAGGGTCGGAACAGGAGAGCGCACGAGGGAGCTTCCAGGGGGAAACGCCTGGTATCTTTATAGTCCTG
TCGGGTTTCGCCACCTCTGACTTGAGCGTCGATTTTTGTGATGCTCGTCAGGGGGGCGGAGCCTATGGAA
AAACGCCAGCAACGCGGCCTTTTTACGGTTCCTGGCCTTTTGCTGGCCTTTTGCTCACATGTTCTTTCCT
GCGTTATCCCCTGATTCTGTGGATAACCGTATTACCGCCTTTGAGTGAGCTGATACCGCTCGCCGCAGCC
GAACGACCGAGCGCAGCGAGTCAGTGAGCGAGGAAGCGGAAGAGCGCCCAATACGCAAACCGCCTCTCCC
CGCGCGTTGGCCGATTCATTAATGCAGCTGGCACGACAGGTTTCCCGACTGGAAAGCGGGCAGTGAGCGC
AACGCAATTAATACGCGTACCGCTAGCCAGGAAGAGTTTGTAGAAACGCAAAAAGGCCATCCGTCAGGAT
GGCCTTCTGCTTAGTTTGATGCCTGGCAGTTTATGGCGGGCGTCCTGCCCGCCACCCTCCGGGCCGTTGC
TTCACAACGTTCAAATCCGCTCCCGGCGGATTTGTCCTACTCAGGAGAGCGTTCACCGACAAACAACAGA
TAAAACGAAAGGCCCAGTCTTCCGACTGAGCCTTTCGTTTTATTTGATGCCTGGCAGTTCCCTACTCTCG
CGTTAACGCTAGCATGGATGTTTTCCCAGTCACGACGTTGTAAAACGACGGCCAGTCTTAAGCTCGGGCC
CTGCAGCTCTAGAGCTCGAATTCTACAGGTCACTAATACCATCTAAGTAGTTGGTTCATAGTGACTGCAT
ATGTTGTGTTTTA
Features (pLannotate 1.2.2; 11 found; start..end, strand, type, name):
    241..1452    +  CDS            Cavin1: CAVN1_RAT - Also known as Ptrf. Experimental evidence at protein level: Swiss-Prot protein existence level 1. Plays an important role in caveolae formation and organization. Essential for the formation of caveolae in all tissues. Core component of the CAVIN complex which is essential for recruitment of the complex to the caveolae in presence of calveolin-1 (CAV1). Essential for normal oligomerization of CAV1. Promotes ribosomal transcriptional activity in response to metabolic challenges in the adipocytes and plays an important role in the formation of the ribosomal transcriptional loop. Disso
   1462..1482    -  protein_bind   attB3: mutant version of attB; core recombination site for the Gateway® BP reaction BP Clonase™
   1473..1558    -  protein_bind   attL1 (fragment): mutant version of attL; recombination site for the Gateway® LR reaction LR Clonase™
   1595..1613    -  promoter       T7 promoter: promoter for bacteriophage T7 RNA polymerase
   1747..2556    +  CDS            KanR: aminoglycoside phosphotransferase; aph(3')-Ia; confers resistance to kanamycin in bacteria or G418 (Geneticin®) in eukaryotes
   2703..3291    +  rep_origin     ori: high-copy-number ColE1/pMB1/pBR322/pUC origin of replication
   3474..3566    +  CDS            lacI (fragment): lac repressor; lacI; The lac repressor binds to the lac operator to inhibit transcription in E. coli. This inhibition can be relieved by adding lactose or isopropyl-β-D-thiogalactopyranoside (IPTG).
   3621..3648    -  terminator     rrnB T2 terminator: transcription terminator T2 from the E. coli rrnB gene
   3780..3823    +  terminator     rrnB T1 terminator: Escherichia coli rrnB; transcription terminator T1 from the E. coli rrnB gene
   3870..3906    -  CDS            lacZα (fragment): LacZα fragment of β-galactosidase; lacZ fragment
   3977..98      -  protein_bind   attR2 (across the origin): mutant version of attR; recombination site for the Gateway® LR reaction LR Clonase™
