[The description below was written by a language model from this plasmid's Addgene catalogue record and pLannotate feature annotations shown in this document.]
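Description:
p3E-DrCavin1b is a MultiSite Gateway 3′ entry clone built in the Invitrogen pDONR P2R-P3 backbone and carrying a codon-optimised coding sequence for zebrafish (Danio rerio) cavin1b, also known as ptrfb. It is a small bacterial plasmid of about 4 kb, propagated in E. coli at high copy from a ColE1/pUC-type origin and selected with kanamycin through an aph(3′)-Ia resistance gene. Other backbone elements detected are the rrnB T1 and T2 transcription terminators, which insulate the cloning site from read-through transcription, a T7 promoter, and short lacI and lacZα remnants.

The insert is annotated as a roughly 1.2 kb open reading frame. The annotation software matched it by homology to rat Cavin1, a core component of the cavin complex required for caveola formation, which is consistent with the catalogued zebrafish orthologue. The ORF is flanked by Gateway recombination sites: an attR2 site upstream, spanning the plasmid origin, and a downstream site labelled as attB3 core plus an attL fragment, which fits the attL3 site expected in a P2R-P3-derived entry clone. There is no eukaryotic promoter or polyadenylation signal in the annotated features, so the plasmid is not itself an expression vector.

In an LR reaction it is combined with a 5′ entry clone supplying a promoter, a middle entry clone and a destination vector. Because cavin1b occupies the 3′ position, a tag or fluorescent protein in the middle position becomes fused to its N-terminus, as the stated purpose indicates. The record does not specify particular partner clones. The associated work concerns caveolae and cavin release in oxidative stress signalling.
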