Addgene plasmid #194292: p3E-DrCavin1b
Purpose: Multisite gateway entry clone for expression of codon optimised zebrafish cavin1b with fusion tag at the N-terminus. Parton lab clone KXJ
Depositing lab: Rob Parton. Depositing organization: University of Queensland, Institute for Molecular Bioscience. Publication: Caveolae sense oxidative stress through membrane lipid peroxidation and cytosolic release of CAVIN1 to regulate NRF2. Wu Y, Lim YW, Stroud DA, Martel N, Hall TE, Lo HP, Ferguson C, Ryan MT, McMahon KA, Parton RG. Dev Cell. 2023 Mar 13;58(5):376-397.e4. doi: 10.1016/j.devcel.2023.02.004. Epub 2023 Feb 28. PubMed 36858041.
Backbone
  Vector backbone: pDONRp2R-p3
  Backbone manufacturer: Invitrogen
  Vector type: Multisite gateway entry vector
Growth in bacteria
  Bacterial resistance: Kanamycin, 50 μg/mL
  Growth temperature: 37°C
  Growth strain: DH5alpha
  Copy number: High Copy
Gene/Insert
  Gene/Insert name: cavin1b
  Species: D. rerio (zebrafish)
  Entrez Gene: cavin1b (a.k.a. fd20g07, ptrf, ptrfb, wu:fd20g07, zgc:162917)
Terms and licenses: Academic/Nonprofit Terms; Industry Terms: Not Available to Industry
Depositor comments: Please visit https://www.biorxiv.org/content/10.1101/2021.06.09.447684v2 for bioRxiv preprint.
How to cite: p3E-DrCavin1b was a gift from Rob Parton (Addgene plasmid # 194292 ; http://n2t.net/addgene:194292 ; RRID:Addgene_194292)
